>Addgene plasmid #77383 | CSNK1A1L gRNA (BRDN0001147607) | addgene full sequence | sequence record 187656 | Addgene Assembled Sequence
CCCGGGTGCAAAGATGGATAAAGTTTTAAACAGAGAGGAATCTTTGCAGCTAATGGACCTTCTAGGTCTT
GAAAGGAGTGGGAATTGGCTCCGGTGCCCGTCAGTGGGCAGAGCGCACATCGCCCACAGTCCCCGAGAAG
TTGGGGGGAGGGGTCGGCAATTGATCCGGTGCCTAGAGAAGGTGGCGCGGGGTAAACTGGGAAAGTGATG
TCGTGTACTGGCTCCGCCTTTTTCCCGAGGGTGGGGGAGAACCGTATATAAGTGCAGTAGTCGCCGTGAA
CGTTCTTTTTCGCAACGGGTTTGCCGCCAGAACACAGGTAAGTGCCGTGTGTGGTTCCCGCGGGCCTGGC
CTCTTTACGGGTTATGGCCCTTGCGTGCCTTGAATTACTTCCACCTGGCTGCAGTACGTGATTCTTGATC
CCGAGCTTCGGGTTGGAAGTGGGTGGGAGAGTTCGAGGCCTTGCGCTTAAGGAGCCCCTTCGCCTCGTGC
TTGAGTTGAGGCCTGGCCTGGGCGCTGGGGCCGCCGCGTGCGAATCTGGTGGCACCTTCGCGCCTGTCTC
GCTGCTTTCGATAAGTCTCTAGCCATTTAAAATTTTTGATGACCTGCTGCGACGCTTTTTTTCTGGCAAG
ATAGTCTTGTAAATGCGGGCCAAGATCTGCACACTGGTATTTCGGTTTTTGGGGCCGCGGGCGGCGACGG
GGCCCGTGCGTCCCAGCGCACATGTTCGGCGAGGCGGGGCCTGCGAGCGCGGCCACCGAGAATCGGACGG
GGGTAGTCTCAAGCTGGCCGGCCTGCTCTGGTGCCTGGCCTCGCGCCGCCGTGTATCGCCCCGCCCTGGG
CGGCAAGGCTGGCCCGGTCGGCACCAGTTGCGTGAGCGGAAAGATGGCCGCTTCCCGGCCCTGCTGCAGG
GAGCTCAAAATGGAGGACGCGGCGCTCGGGAGAGCGGGCGGGTGAGTCACCCACACAAAGGAAAAGGGCC
TTTCCGTCCTCAGCCGTCGCTTCATGTGACTCCACGGAGTACCGGGCGCCGTCCAGGCACCTCGATTAGT
TCTCGAGCTTTTGGAGTACGTCGTCTTTAGGTTGGGGGGAGGGGTTTTATGCGATGGAGTTTCCCCACAC
TGAGTGGGTGGAGACTGAAGTTAGGCCAGCTTGGCACTTGATGTAATTCTCCTTGGAATTTGCCCTTTTT
GAGTTTGGATCTTGGTTCATTCTCAAGCCTCAGACAGTGGTTCAAAGTTTTTTTCTTCCATTTCAGGTGT
CGTGACGTACGGCCACCATGACCGAGTACAAGCCCACGGTGCGCCTCGCCACCCGCGACGACGTCCCCAG
GGCCGTACGCACCCTCGCCGCCGCGTTCGCCGACTACCCCGCCACGCGCCACACCGTCGATCCGGACCGC
CACATCGAGCGGGTCACCGAGCTGCAAGAACTCTTCCTCACGCGCGTCGGGCTCGACATCGGCAAGGTGT
GGGTCGCGGACGACGGCGCCGCCGTGGCGGTCTGGACCACGCCGGAGAGCGTCGAAGCGGGGGCGGTGTT
CGCCGAGATCGGCCCGCGCATGGCCGAGTTGAGCGGTTCCCGGCTGGCCGCGCAGCAACAGATGGAAGGC
CTCCTGGCGCCGCACCGGCCCAAGGAGCCCGCGTGGTTCCTGGCCACCGTCGGAGTCTCGCCCGACCACC
AGGGCAAGGGTCTGGGCAGCGCCGTCGTGCTCCCCGGAGTGGAGGCGGCCGAGCGCGCCGGGGTGCCCGC
CTTCCTGGAGACCTCCGCGCCCCGCAACCTCCCCTTCTACGAGCGGCTCGGCTTCACCGTCACCGCCGAC
GTCGAGGTGCCCGAAGGACCGCGCACCTGGTGCATGACCCGCAAGCCCGGTGCCTGAACGCGTTAAGTCG
ACAATCAACCTCTGGATTACAAAATTTGTGAAAGATTGACTGGTATTCTTAACTATGTTGCTCCTTTTAC
GCTATGTGGATACGCTGCTTTAATGCCTTTGTATCATGCTATTGCTTCCCGTATGGCTTTCATTTTCTCC
TCCTTGTATAAATCCTGGTTGCTGTCTCTTTATGAGGAGTTGTGGCCCGTTGTCAGGCAACGTGGCGTGG
TGTGCACTGTGTTTGCTGACGCAACCCCCACTGGTTGGGGCATTGCCACCACCTGTCAGCTCCTTTCCGG
GACTTTCGCTTTCCCCCTCCCTATTGCCACGGCGGAACTCATCGCCGCCTGCCTTGCCCGCTGCTGGACA
GGGGCTCGGCTGTTGGGCACTGACAATTCCGTGGTGTTGTCGGGGAAATCATCGTCCTTTCCTTGGCTGC
TCGCCTGTGTTGCCACCTGGATTCTGCGCGGGACGTCCTTCTGCTACGTCCCTTCGGCCCTCAATCCAGC
GGACCTTCCTTCCCGCGGCCTGCTGCCGGCTCTGCGGCCTCTTCCGCGTCTTCGCCTTCGCCCTCAGACG
AGTCGGATCTCCCTTTGGGCCGCCTCCCCGCGTCGACTTTAAGACCAATGACTTACAAGGCAGCTGTAGA
TCTTAGCCACTTTTTAAAAGAAAAGGGGGGACTGGAAGGGCTAATTCACTCCCAACGAAGACAAGATCTG
CTTTTTGCTTGTACTGGGTCTCTCTGGTTAGACCAGATCTGAGCCTGGGAGCTCTCTGGCTAACTAGGGA
ACCCACTGCTTAAGCCTCAATAAAGCTTGCCTTGAGTGCTTCAAGTAGTGTGTGCCCGTCTGTTGTGTGA
CTCTGGTAACTAGAGATCCCTCAGACCCTTTTAGTCAGTGTGGAAAATCTCTAGCAGTACGTATAGTAGT
TCATGTCATCTTATTATTCAGTATTTATAACTTGCAAAGAAATGAATATCAGAGAGTGAGAGGAACTTGT
TTATTGCAGCTTATAATGGTTACAAATAAAGCAATAGCATCACAAATTTCACAAATAAAGCATTTTTTTC
ACTGCATTCTAGTTGTGGTTTGTCCAAACTCATCAATGTATCTTATCATGTCTGGCTCTAGCTATCCCGC
CCCTAACTCCGCCCATCCCGCCCCTAACTCCGCCCAGTTCCGCCCATTCTCCGCCCCATGGCTGACTAAT
TTTTTTTATTTATGCAGAGGCCGAGGCCGCCTCGGCCTCTGAGCTATTCCAGAAGTAGTGAGGAGGCTTT
TTTGGAGGCCTAGGGACGTACCCAATTCGCCCTATAGTGAGTCGTATTACGCGCGCTCACTGGCCGTCGT
TTTACAACGTCGTGACTGGGAAAACCCTGGCGTTACCCAACTTAATCGCCTTGCAGCACATCCCCCTTTC
GCCAGCTGGCGTAATAGCGAAGAGGCCCGCACCGATCGCCCTTCCCAACAGTTGCGCAGCCTGAATGGCG
AATGGG
[124 nt withheld, positions 3367-3490]
C
[91 nt withheld, positions 3492-3582]
A
[49 nt withheld, positions 3584-3632]
CCTTTGACGTTGGAGTCCACGTTCTTT
[37 nt withheld, positions 3660-3696]
ACCCTATCTCGGTCTATTCTTTTGATTTATAAGGGATTTTGCCGATTTCGGCCTATTGGTTAAAAAATGA
GCTGATTTAACAAAAATTTAACGCGAATTTTAACAAAATATTAACGCTTACAATTTAGGTGGCACTTTTC
GGGGAAATGTGCGCGGAACCCCTATTTGTTTATTTTTCTAAATACATTCAAATATGTATCCGCTCATGAG
ACAATAACCCTGATAAATGCTTCAATAATATTGAAAAAGGAAGAGTATGAGTATTCAACATTTCCGTGTC
GCCCTTATTCCCTTTTTTGCGGCATTTTGCCTTCCTGTTTTTGCTCACCCAGAAACGCTGGTGAAAGTAA
AAGATGCTGAAGATCAGTTGGGTGCACGAGTGGGTTACATCGAACTGGATCTCAACAGCGGTAAGATCCT
TGAGAGTTTTCGCCCCGAAGAACGTTTTCCAATGATGAGCACTTTTAAAGTTCTGCTATGTGGCGCGGTA
TTATCCCGTATTGACGCCGGGCAAGAGCAACTCGGTCGCCGCATACACTATTCTCAGAATGACTTGGTTG
AGTACTCACCAGTCACAGAAAAGCATCTTACGGATGGCATGACAGTAAGAGAATTATGCAGTGCTGCCAT
AACCATGAGTGATAACACTGCGGCCAACTTACTTCTGACAACGATCGGAGGACCGAAGGAGCTAACCGCT
TTTTTGCACAACATGGGGGATCATGTAACTCGCCTTGATCGTTGGGAACCGGAGCTGAATGAAGCCATAC
CAAACGACGAGCGTGACACCACGATGCCTGTAGCAATGGCAACAACGTTGCGCAAACTATTAACTGGCGA
ACTACTTACTCTAGCTTCCCGGCAACAATTAATAGACTGGATGGAGGCGGATAAAGTTGCAGGACCACTT
CTGCGCTCGGCCCTTCCGGCTGGCTGGTTTATTGCTGATAAATCTGGAGCCGGTGAGCGTGGGTCTCGCG
GTATCATTGCAGCACTGGGGCCAGATGGTAAGCCCTCCCGTATCGTAGTTATCTACACGACGGGGAGTCA
GGCAACTATGGATGAACGAAATAGACAGATCGCTGAGATAGGTGCCTCACTGATTAAGCATTGGTAACTG
TCAGACCAAGTTTACTCATATATACTTTAGATTGATTTAAAACTTCATTTTTAATTTAAAAGGATCTAGG
TGAAGATCCTTTTTGATAATCTCATGACCAAAATCCCTTAACGTGAGTTTTCGTTCCACTGAGCGTCAGA
CCCCGTAGAAAAGATCAAAGGATCTTCTTGAGATCCTTTTTTTCTGCGCGTAATCTGCTGCTTGCAAACA
AAAAAACCACCGCTACCAGCGGTGGTTTGTTTGCCGGATCAAGAGCTACCAACTCTTTTTCCGAAGGTAA
CTGGCTTCAGCAGAGCGCAGATACCAAATACTGTTCTTCTAGTGTAGCCGTAGTTAGGCCACCACTTCAA
GAACTCTGTAGCACCGCCTACATACCTCGCTCTGCTAATCCTGTTACCAGTGGCTGCTGCCAGTGGCGAT
AAGTCGTGTCTTACCGGGTTGGACTCAAGACGATAGTTACCGGATAAGGCGCAGCGGTCGGGCTGAACGG
GGGGTTCGTGCACACAGCCCAGCTTGGAGCGAACGACCTACACCGAACTGAGATACCTACAGCGTGAGCT
ATGAGAAAGCGCCACGCTTCCCGAAGGGAGAAAGGCGGACAGGTATCCGGTAAGCGGCAGGGTCGGAACA
GGAGAGCGCACGAGGGAGCTTCCAGGGGGAAACGCCTGGTATCTTTATAGTCCTGTCGGGTTTCGCCACC
TCTGACTTGAGCGTCGATTTTTGTGATGCTCGTCAGGGGGGCGGAGCCTATGGAAAAACGCCAGCAACGC
GGCCTTTTTACGGTTCCTGGCCTTTTGCTGGCCTTTTGCTCACATGTTCTTTCCTGCGTTATCCCCTGAT
TCTGTGGATAACCGTATTACCGCCTTTGAGTGAGCTGATACCGCTCGCCGCAGCCGAACGACCGAGCGCA
GCGAGTCAGTGAGCGAGGAAGCGGAAGAGCGCCCAATACGCAAACCGCCTCTCCCCGCGCGTTGGCCGAT
TCATTAATGCAGCTGGCACGACAGGTTTCCCGACTGGAAAGCGGGCAGTGAGCGCAACGCAATTAATGTG
AGTTAGCTCACTCATTAGGCACCCCAGGCTTTACACTTTATGCTTCCGGCTCGTATGTTGTGTGGAATTG
TGAGCGGATAACAATTTCACACAGGAAACAGCTATGACCATGATTACGCCAAGCGCGCAATTAACCCTCA
CTAAAGGGAACAAAAGCTGGAGCTGCAAGCTTAATGTAGTCTTATGCAATACTCTTGTAGTCTTGCAACA
TGGTAACGATGAGTTAGCAACATGCCTTACAAGGAGAGAAAAAGCACCGTGCATGCCGATTGGTGGAAGT
AAGGTGGTACGATCGTGCCTTATTAGGAAGGCAACAGACGGGTCTGACATGGATTGGACGAACCACTGAA
TTGCCGCATTGCAGAGATATTGTATTTAAGTGCCTAGCTCGATACATAAACGGGTCTCTCTGGTTAGACC
AGATCTGAGCCTGGGAGCTCTCTGGCTAACTAGGGAACCCACTGCTTAAGCCTCAATAAAGCTTGCCTTG
AGTGCTTCAAGTAGTGTGTGCCCGTCTGTTGTGTGACTCTGGTAACTAGAGATCCCTCAGACCCTTTTAG
TCAGTGTGGAAAATCTCTAGCAGTGGCGCCCGAACAGGGACTTGAAAGCGAAAGGGAAACCAGAGGAGCT
CTCTCGACGCAGGACTCGGCTTGCTGAAGCGCGCACGGCAAGAGGCGAGGGGCGGCGACTGGTGAGTACG
CCAAAAATTTTGACTAGCGGAGGCTAGAAGGAGAGAGATGGGTGCGAGAGCGTCAGTATTAAGCGGGGGA
GAATTAGATCGCGATGGGAAAAAATTCGGTTAAGGCCAGGGGGAAAGAAAAAATATAAATTAAAACATAT
AGTATGGGCAAGCAGGGAGCTAGAACGATTCGCAGTTAATCCTGGCCTGTTAGAAACATCAGAAGGCTGT
AGACAAATACTGGGACAGCTACAACCATCCCTTCAGACAGGATCAGAAGAACTTAGATCATTATATAATA
CAGTAGCAACCCTCTATTGTGTGCATCAAAGGATAGAGATAAAAGACACCAAGGAAGCTTTAGACAAGAT
AGAGGAAGAGCAAAACAAAAGTAAGACCACCGCACAGCAAGCGGCCGCTGATCTTCAGACCTGGAGGAGG
AGATATGAGGGACAATTGGAGAAGTGAATTATATAAATATAAAGTAGTAAAAATTGAACCATTAGGAGTA
GCACCCACCAAGGCAAAGAGAAGAGTGGTGCAGAGAGAAAAAAGAGCAGTGGGAATAGGAGCTTTGTTCC
TTGGGTTCTTGGGAGCAGCAGGAAGCACTATGGGCGCAGCGTCAATGACGCTGACGGTACAGGCCAGACA
ATTATTGTCTGGTATAGTGCAGCAGCAGAACAATTTGCTGAGGGCTATTGAGGCGCAACAGCATCTGTTG
CAACTCACAGTCTGGGGCATCAAGCAGCTCCAGGCAAGAATCCTGGCTGTGGAAAGATACCTAAAGGATC
AACAGCTCCTGGGGATTTGGGGTTGCTCTGGAAAACTCATTTGCACCACTGCTGTGCCTTGGAATGCTAG
TTGGAGTAATAAATCTCTGGAACAGATTTGGAATCACACGACCTGGATGGAGTGGGACAGAGAAATTAAC
AATTACACAAGCTTAATACACTCCTTAATTGAAGAATCGCAAAACCAGCAAGAAAAGAATGAACAAGAAT
TATTGGAATTAGATAAATGGGCAAGTTTGTGGAATTGGTTTAACATAACAAATTGGCTGTGGTATATAAA
ATTATTCATAATGATAGTAGGAGGCTTGGTAGGTTTAAGAATAGTTTTTGCTGTACTTTCTATAGTGAAT
AGAGTTAGGCAGGGATATTCACCATTATCGTTTCAGACCCACCTCCCAACCCCGAGGGGACCCAGAGAGG
GCCTATTTCCCATGATTCCTTCATATTTGCATATACGATACAAGGCTGTTAGAGAGATAATTAGAATTAA
TTTGACTGTAAACACAAAGATATTAGTACAAAATACGTGACGTAGAAAGTAATAATTTCTTGGGTAGTTT
GCAGTTTTAAAATTATGTTTTAAAATGGACTATCATATGCTTACCGTAACTTGAAAGTATTTCGATTTCT
TGGCTTTATATATCTTGTGGAAAGGACGAAACACCGATACATGAAAACGTAGCCTAGTTTTAGAGCTAGA
AATAGCAAGTTAAAATAAGGCTAGTCCGTTATCAACTTGAAAAAGTGGCACCGAGTCGGTGCTTTTTTAA
GCTTGGCGTAACTAGATCTTGAGACAAATGGCAGTATTCATCCACAATTTTAAAAGAAAAGGGGGGATTG
GGGGGTACAGTGCAGGGGAAAGAATAGTAGACATAATAGCAACAGACATACAAACTAAAGAATTACAAAA
ACAAATTACAAAAATTCAAAATTTTCGGGTTTATTACAGGGACAGCAGAGATCCACTTTGGCGCCGGCTC
GAGGGGG
Features (pLannotate 1.2.2; 29 found; start..end, strand, type, name):
     14..80      +  CDS            small t antigen (fragment): SV40 (simian virus 40) small t antigen
    106..317     +  promoter       EF-1α core promoter: core promoter for human elongation factor EF-1α
    318..1256    +  intron         EF-1α intron A: intron upstream of the start codon of human EF-1α
   1278..1877    +  CDS            PuroR (fragment): puromycin N-acetyltransferase; pac from Streptomyces; confers resistance to puromycin
   1893..2481    +  misc_feature   WPRE: woodchuck hepatitis virus posttranscriptional regulatory element
   2532..2551    +  misc_feature   cPPT/CTS (fragment): central polypurine tract and central termination sequence of HIV-1
   2553..2786    +  LTR            3' LTR (ΔU3): self-inactivating 3' long terminal repeat (LTR) from HIV-1
   2864..2985    +  polyA_signal   SV40 poly(A) signal: SV40 polyadenylation signal
   3025..3160    +  rep_origin     SV40 ori: SV40 origin of replication
   3181..3199    -  promoter       T7 promoter: promoter for bacteriophage T7 RNA polymerase
   3207..3362    +  CDS            lacZα (fragment): LacZα fragment of β-galactosidase; lacZ fragment
   3367..3795    +  rep_origin     f1 ori (sequence partly withheld): f1 bacteriophage origin of replication; arrow indicates direction of (+) strand synthesis
   3848..3952    +  promoter       AmpR promoter: bla
   3953..4813    +  CDS            AmpR: β-lactamase; bla; confers resistance to ampicillin, carbenicillin, and related antibiotics
   4984..5572    +  rep_origin     ori: high-copy-number ColE1/pMB1/pBR322/pUC origin of replication
   5755..5847    +  CDS            lacI (fragment): lac repressor; lacI; The lac repressor binds to the lac operator to inhibit transcription in E. coli. This inhibition can be relieved by adding lactose or isopropyl-β-D-thiogalactopyranoside (IPTG).
   5860..5881    +  protein_bind   CAP binding site: CAP binding activates transcription in the presence of cAMP. E. coli catabolite activator protein
   5896..5926    +  promoter       lac promoter: promoter for the E. coli lac operon
   5934..5950    +  protein_bind   lac operator: The lac repressor binds to the lac operator to inhibit transcription in E. coli. This inhibition can be relieved by adding lactose or isopropyl-β-D-thiogalactopyranoside (IPTG). lac repressor encoded by lacI
   5995..6013    +  promoter       T3 promoter: promoter for bacteriophage T3 RNA polymerase
   6041..6267    +  promoter       RSV promoter: Rous sarcoma virus enhancer/promoter
   6268..6448    +  LTR            5' LTR (truncated): truncated 5' long terminal repeat (LTR) from HIV-1
   6495..6620    +  misc_feature   HIV-1 Ψ: packaging signal of human immunodeficiency virus type 1
   6604..6967    +  CDS            HIV-1 gag (fragment): gag protein from human immunodeficiency virus 1; gag
   7113..7346    +  misc_feature   RRE: The Rev response element (RRE) of HIV-1 allows for Rev-dependent mRNA export from the nucleus to the cytoplasm.
   7723..7749    +  CDS            Rev (fragment): human immunodeficiency virus 1 (HIV-1) Rev protein; rev; enhances nuclear export of unspliced and incompletely spliced viral mRNAs
   7753..7993    +  promoter       U6 promoter: RNA polymerase III promoter for human U6 snRNA
   8023..8098    +  misc_RNA       gRNA scaffold: guide RNA scaffold for the Streptococcus pyogenes CRISPR/Cas9 system
   8154..8271    +  misc_feature   cPPT/CTS: central polypurine tract and central termination sequence of HIV-1
