[The description below was written by a language model from this plasmid's Addgene catalogue record and pLannotate feature annotations shown in this document.]
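Description:
CSNK1A1L gRNA (BRDN0001147607) is a third-generation lentiviral CRISPR guide plasmid built on the lentiGuide-Puro backbone and designed to target human CSNK1A1L, a casein kinase 1 family gene. It belongs to a human kinome gRNA collection. In bacteria it is maintained as a high-copy plasmid through a ColE1/pUC-type origin and selected with ampicillin via the β-lactamase gene. The backbone also carries an f1 origin, an SV40 origin and poly(A) signal, and remnants of lac and T3/T7 cloning-vector elements.

The lentiviral transfer cassette begins with an RSV promoter fused to a truncated HIV-1 5' LTR, which drives genomic RNA production independently of Tat. This is followed by the Ψ packaging signal with a partial gag sequence, the Rev response element for Rev-dependent nuclear export, and a central polypurine tract. The cassette ends in a ΔU3 self-inactivating 3' LTR. Within this unit, a human U6 RNA polymerase III promoter transcribes the 20-nucleotide CSNK1A1L-specific spacer joined to the Streptococcus pyogenes Cas9 guide RNA scaffold. A separate EF-1α promoter, annotated as the core promoter plus intron A, expresses puromycin N-acetyltransferase for selection of transduced mammalian cells, and a WPRE downstream enhances transcript expression.

The plasmid does not encode Cas9. It is meant to be packaged into lentivirus and delivered to cells that already express Cas9, or used alongside a separate Cas9 lentiviral vector, to disrupt CSNK1A1L in loss-of-function studies.
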