Addgene plasmid #77383: CSNK1A1L gRNA (BRDN0001147607)
Purpose: 3rd generation lentiviral gRNA plasmid targeting human CSNK1A1L
Depositing lab: John Doench & David Root. Depositing organization: Broad Institute. Publication: Optimized sgRNA design to maximize activity and minimize off-target effects of CRISPR-Cas9. Doench JG, Fusi N, Sullender M, Hegde M, Vaimberg EW, Donovan KF, Smith I, Tothova Z, Wilen C, Orchard R, Virgin HW, Listgarten J, Root DE. Nat Biotechnol. 2016 Jan 18. doi: 10.1038/nbt.3437. PubMed 26780180.
Backbone
  Vector backbone: lentiGuide-Puro
  Backbone manufacturer: Zhang Lab (Addgene plasmid # 52963)
  Vector type: Mammalian Expression, Lentiviral, CRISPR
  Selectable markers: Puromycin
Growth in bacteria
  Bacterial resistance: Ampicillin, 100 μg/mL
  Growth temperature: 37°C
  Growth strain: DH5alpha
  Copy number: High Copy
Gene/Insert
  Gene/Insert name: CSNK1A1L (alt names: CSNK1A1L; NM_145203.5)
  gRNA/shRNA sequence: ATACATGAAAACGTAGCCTA
  Species: H. sapiens (human)
  Entrez Gene: CSNK1A1L (a.k.a. CK1)
  Promoter: hU6
  Cloning method: Unknown
  Sequencing primers: 5′ U6-F; 3′ pS2-R
Terms and licenses: Academic/Nonprofit Terms; Industry Terms: Not Available to Industry
Depositor comments: The gRNA was designed to target the following Genbank reference sequence(s): NM_145203.5. Note that this plasmid does NOT contain Cas9. It should be used in conjunction with lentiCas9-Blast (Addgene #52962) or otherwise with cell lines already expressing Cas9. Browse the full kinome gRNA library at http://www.addgene.org/pooled-library/broadgpp-human-kinome/ or visit http://www.broadinstitute.org/rnai/public/ for detailed protocols and information.
How to cite: CSNK1A1L gRNA (BRDN0001147607) was a gift from John Doench & David Root (Addgene plasmid # 77383 ; http://n2t.net/addgene:77383 ; RRID:Addgene_77383)
