>Addgene plasmid #77383 | CSNK1A1L gRNA (BRDN0001147607) | depositor partial sequence | sequence record 144843 | Target Sequence
ATACATGAAAACGTAGCCTA
