>Addgene plasmid #77383 | CSNK1A1L gRNA (BRDN0001147607) | addgene partial sequence | sequence record 187655 | hU6-F
TAGAAAGTAATAATTTCTTGGGTAGTTTGCAGTTTTAAAATTATGTTTTAAAATGGACTATCATATGCTT
ACCGTAACTTGAAAGTATTTCGATTTCTTGGCTTTATATATCTTGTGGAAAGGACGAAACACCGATACAT
GAAAACGTAGCCTAGTTTTAGAGCTAGAAATAGCAAGTTAAAATAAGGCTAGTCCGTTATCAACTTGAAA
AAGTGGCACCGAGTCGGTGCTTTTTTAAGCTTGGCGTAACTAGATCTTGAGACAAATGGCAGTATTCATC
CACAATTTTAAAAGAAAAGGGGGGATTGGGGGGTACAGTGCAGGGGAAAGAATAGTAGACATAATAGCAA
CAGACATACAAACTAAAGAATTACAAAAACAAATTACAAAAATTCAAAATTTTCGGGTTTATTACAGGGA
CAGCAGAGATCCACTTTGGCGCCGGCTCGAGGGGGCCCGGGTGCAAAGATGGATAAAGTTTTAAACAGAG
AGGAATCTTTGCAGCTAATGGACCTTCTAGGTCTTGAAAGGAGTGGGAATTGGCTCCGGTGCCCGTCAGT
GGGCAGAGCG
